>Addgene plasmid #46280 | pmECFPN3/GgVcl 1-1066 (CFP at C term) | depositor full sequence | sequence record 65190 | pmECFPN3/GgVcl 1-1066 (CFP at C term) sequence 7924 bps
TAGTTATTAATAGTAATCAATTACGGGGTCATTAGTTCATAGCCCATATATGGAGTTCCGCGTTACATAA
CTTACGGTAAATGGCCCGCCTGGCTGACCGCCCAACGACCCCCGCCCATTGACGTCAATAATGACGTATG
TTCCCATAGTAACGCCAATAGGGACTTTCCATTGACGTCAATGGGTGGAGTATTTACGGTAAACTGCCCA
CTTGGCAGTACATCAAGTGTATCATATGCCAAGTACGCCCCCTATTGACGTCAATGACGGTAAATGGCCC
GCCTGGCATTATGCCCAGTACATGACCTTATGGGACTTTCCTACTTGGCAGTACATCTACGTATTAGTCA
TCGCTATTACCATGGTGATGCGGTTTTGGCAGTACATCAATGGGCGTGGATAGCGGTTTGACTCACGGGG
ATTTCCAAGTCTCCACCCCATTGACGTCAATGGGAGTTTGTTTTGGCACCAAAATCAACGGGACTTTCCA
AAATGTCGTAACAACTCCGCCCCATTGACGCAAATGGGCGGTAGGCGTGTACGGTGGGAGGTCTATATAA
GCAGAGCTGGTTTAGTGAACCGTCAGATCCGCTAGCGCTACCGGACTCAGATCTCGAGCTCAAGCTTCGA
ATTCCGGCCCCCCCTGCCCCGCCGCCGCCATGCCCGTCTTCCACACGCGCACCATCGAGAGCATCTTGGA
GCCCGTGGCTCAGCAGATCTCCCACCTGGTCATCATGCACGAGGAGGGGGAGGTAGACGGCAAGGCCATC
CCGGACCTCACCGCCCCCGTGTCGGCCGTGCAGGCCGCTGTCAGCAACCTGGTGCGGGTTGGAAAAGAAA
CTGTGCAGACAACAGAAGACCAGATCTTGAAAAGGGATATGCCACCAGCATTCATCAAAGTAGAGAATGC
CTGCACCAAGCTCGTTCGAGCAGCCCAGATGCTGCAAGCAGATCCTTATTCAGTACCAGCTCGTGACTAC
CTAATTGATGGATCAAGAGGCATCCTTTCTGGAACATCAGACTTACTTCTGACATTTGATGAAGCGGAGG
TCCGTAAAATCATCCGTGTCTGCAAAGGAATATTGGAATATCTGACTGTGGCAGAAGTAGTAGAGACTAT
GGAGGATTTGGTGACATATACAAAGAATCTAGGGCCAGGAATGACAAAGATGGCGAAAATGATCGATGAG
AGACAACAGGAATTAACTCATCAGGAACATAGGGTTATGCTGGTGAACTCCATGAATACTGTGAAGGAGC
TATTGCCTGTACTTATTTCAGCTATGAAGATCTTTGTAACCACAAAAAACACTAAAAGCCAGGGAATAGA
AGAGGCCTTGAAAAATCGCAATTTCACAGTAGAGAAAATGAGTGCTGAGATAAATGAAATAATCCGTGTA
TTACAACTCACTTCCTGGGATGAAGATGCCTGGGCCAGCAAGGACACTGAAGCCATGAAAAGAGCTTTAG
CCCTAATAGATTCAAAGATGAACCAGGCAAAAGGCTGGCTGAGAGATCCAAACGCACCTCCAGGGGATGC
TGGTGAGCAAGCAATAAGGCAGATCCTTGATGAAGCTGGAAAAGCAGGAGAATTGTGTGCAGGCAAAGAA
CGCAGGGAGATTCTGGGAACATGCAAAACTTTGGGCCAAATGACTGATCAACTTGCTGATCTCCGAGCTA
GAGGACAGGGTGCTACACCGATGGCAATGCAGAAGGCACAGCAGGTGTCACAAGGCCTGGATTTGCTCAC
TGCAAAAGTGGAGAATGCAGCCCGGAAATTGGAGGCCATGACAAACTCTAAGCAGGCTATTGCAAAGAAG
ATTGATGCTGCTCAGAACTGGCTTGCGGATCCCAACGGCGGAAGTGAAGGAGAAGAACACATTCGAGGAA
TTATGTCTGAAGCAAGGAAAGTTGCAGAATTGTGTGAGGAGCCTAAAGAAAGAGATGATATCCTTCGCTC
CTTGGGGGAAATCTCTGCTCTGACAGCTAAGCTGTCAGATCTGCGACGACATGGGAAAGGCGACTCTCCT
GAGGCCCGTGCATTGGCCAAGCAAATAGCTACATCACTTCAGAACTTACAGTCCAAAACAAACAGAGCTG
TAGCAAATACTAGGCCAGTTAAAGCTGCTGTCCATTTGGAGGGCAAGATTGAGCAAGCCCAGAGGTGGAT
AGATAATCCTACAGTTGATGATCGGGGAGTAGGCCAGGCAGCAATTCGGGGTTTGGTTGCAGAAGGTCGT
CGTCTAGCCAATGTCATGATGGGACCTTATCGTCAGGACCTGCTTGCCAAATGTGACCGTGTAGACCAGC
TGGCTGCTCAGCTTGCTGACCTTGCAGCAAGAGGGGAAGGAGAGTCTCCTCAGGCTAGGGCAATTGCTGC
TCAGCTTCAGGACTCCCTGAAGGATCTCAAAGCACGGATGCAAGAAGCAATGACCCAGGAGGTGTCTGAT
GTTTTCAGTGACACTACAACCCCTATTAAGTTGTTAGCAGTAGCAGCCACTGCTCCTTCTGATACTCCCA
ATAGAGAAGAGGTGTTTGAAGAAAGAGCAGCAAATTTTGAAAACCATGCTGCTAGACTGGGAGCAACAGC
AGAAAAAGCAGCTGCAGTTGGAACTGCTAATAAAACTACTGTGGAAGGCATTCAGGCAACAGTCAAATCT
GCAAGGGAGCTTACACCACAGGTAGTATCGGCTGCTCGAATCCTCCTGAGAAATCCTGGAAATCAAGCTG
CTTATGAGCATTTTGAGACAATGAAAAACCAATGGATTGATAATGTAGAAAAGATGACAGGGCTGGTGGA
TGAGGCCATCGATACCAAGTCTCTGTTGGATGCATCAGAAGAGGCTATTAAGAAGGATCTTGATAAATGC
AAAGTTGCAATGGCCAATATGCAACCTCAGATGCTGGTAGCTGGAGCCACCAGCATTGCTAGACGAGCGA
ACCGCATCCTGCTTGTGGCAAAACGGGAGGTTGAAAATTCAGAAGACCCTAAATTCAGGGAGGCTGTTAA
AGCAGCTTCTGATGAGCTGAGCAAAACCATATCACCGATGGTAATGGATGCTAAAGCTGTAGCAGGAAAT
ATCTCTGATCCTGGTTTGCAGAAGAGTTTCTTGGATTCTGGATACAGGATTCTGGGAGCTGTGGCCAAAG
TCAGAGAAGCCTTTCAGCCTCAGGAGCCAGACTTTCCCCCTCCTCCTCCTGACCTAGAGCATCTCCATCT
GACTGATGAGCTTGCTCCTCCAAAACCACCACTTCCAGAAGGTGAGGTTCCCCCACCCAGACCACCACCC
CCTGAAGAAAAAGATGAGGAGTTCCCAGAGCAGAAAGCAGGAGAAGCTATTAATCAGCCCATGATGATGG
CTGCTAGGCAGTTGCATGACGAGGCTCGGAAATGGTCTAGCAAGGGTAACGACATCATTGCTGCTGCTAA
ACGAATGGCGCTGCTCATGGCTGAGATGTCACGCCTGGTGCGAGGAGGCAGCGGAAACAAGCGTGCCCTC
ATCCAGTGTGCAAAAGATATTGCTAAGGCATCGGATGAAGTCACTCGATTGGCCAAAGAGGTGGCCAAGC
AATGTACTGATAAACGCATTAGAACAAACCTCTTACAGGTCTGTGAGCGAATCCCAACCATCAGCACGCA
GCTCAAAATTCTTTCCACAGTGAAAGCTACCATGCTGGGCAGGACTAACATCAGCGATGAAGAATCAGAA
CAGGCAACTGAGATGTTGGTTCATAACGCCCAGAACCTCATGCAGTCTGTGAAGGAAACTGTGAGAGAAG
CTGAAGCAGCATCCATTAAGATAAGAACAGATGCCGGATTCACTCTGCGCTGGGTCAGAAAGACCCCATG
GTATCAGGTCGACGGTACCATGGTGAGCAAGGGCGAGGAGCTGTTCACCGGGGTGGTGCCCATCCTGGTC
GAGCTGGACGGCGACGTAAACGGCCACAAGTTCAGCGTGTCCGGCGAGGGCGAGGGCGATGCCACCTACG
GCAAGCTGACCCTGAAGTTCATCTGCACCACCGGCAAGCTGCCCGTGCCCTGGCCCACCCTCGTGACCAC
CCTGACCTGGGGCGTGCAGTGCTTCAGCCGCTACCCCGACCACATGAAGCAGCACGACTTCTTCAAGTCC
GCCATGCCCGAAGGCTACGTCCAGGAGCGCACCATCTTCTTCAAGGACGACGGCAACTACAAGACCCGCG
CCGAGGTGAAGTTCGAGGGCGACACCCTGGTGAACCGCATCGAGCTGAAGGGCATCGACTTCAAGGAGGA
CGGCAACATCCTGGGGCACAAGCTGGAGTACAACTACATCAGCCACAACGTCTATATCACCGCCGACAAG
CAGAAGAACGGCATCAAGGCCAACTTCAAGATCCGCCACAACATCGAGGACGGCAGCGTGCAGCTCGCCG
ACCACTACCAGCAGAACACCCCCATCGGCGACGGCCCCGTGCTGCTGCCCGACAACCACTACCTGAGCAC
CCAGTCCAAACTGAGCAAAGACCCCAACGAGAAGCGCGATCACATGGTCCTGCTGGAGTTCGTGACCGCC
GCCGGGATCACTCTCGGCATGGACGAGCTGTACAAGTAAAGCGGCCGCGACTCTAGATCATAATCAGCCA
TACCACATTTGTAGAGGTTTTACTTGCTTTAAAAAACCTCCCACACCTCCCCCTGAACCTGAAACATAAA
ATGAATGCAATTGTTGTTGTTAACTTGTTTATTGCAGCTTATAATGGTTACAAATAAAGCAATAGCATCA
CAAATTTCACAAATAAAGCATTTTTTTCACTGCATTCTAGTTGTGGTTTGTCCAAACTCATCAATGTATC
TTAAGGCGTAAATTGTAAGCGTTAATATTTTGTTAAAATTCGCGTTAAATTTTTGTTAAATCAGCTCATT
TTTTAACCAATAGGCCGAAATCGGCAAAATCCCTTATAAATCAAAAGAATAGACCGAGATAGGGT
[37 nt withheld, positions 4966-5002]
AAAGAACGTGGACTCCAACGTCAAAGG
[49 nt withheld, positions 5030-5078]
T
[91 nt withheld, positions 5080-5170]
G
[124 nt withheld, positions 5172-5295]
CAGGTGGCACTTTTCGGGGAAATGTGCGCGGAACCCCTATTTGTTTATTTTTCTAAATACATTCAAATAT
GTATCCGCTCATGAGACAATAACCCTGATAAATGCTTCAATAATATTGAAAAAGGAAGAGTCCTGAGGCG
GAAAGAACCAGCTGTGGAATGTGTGTCAGTTAGGGTGTGGAAAGTCCCCAGGCTCCCCAGCAGGCAGAAG
TATGCAAAGCATGCATCTCAATTAGTCAGCAACCAGGTGTGGAAAGTCCCCAGGCTCCCCAGCAGGCAGA
AGTATGCAAAGCATGCATCTCAATTAGTCAGCAACCATAGTCCCGCCCCTAACTCCGCCCATCCCGCCCC
TAACTCCGCCCAGTTCCGCCCATTCTCCGCCCCATGGCTGACTAATTTTTTTTATTTATGCAGAGGCCGA
GGCCGCCTCGGCCTCTGAGCTATTCCAGAAGTAGTGAGGAGGCTTTTTTGGAGGCCTAGGCTTTTGCAAA
GATCGATCAAGAGACAGGATGAGGATCGTTTCGCATGATTGAACAAGATGGATTGCACGCAGGTTCTCCG
GCCGCTTGGGTGGAGAGGCTATTCGGCTATGACTGGGCACAACAGACAATCGGCTGCTCTGATGCCGCCG
TGTTCCGGCTGTCAGCGCAGGGGCGCCCGGTTCTTTTTGTCAAGACCGACCTGTCCGGTGCCCTGAATGA
ACTGCAAGACGAGGCAGCGCGGCTATCGTGGCTGGCCACGACGGGCGTTCCTTGCGCAGCTGTGCTCGAC
GTTGTCACTGAAGCGGGAAGGGACTGGCTGCTATTGGGCGAAGTGCCGGGGCAGGATCTCCTGTCATCTC
ACCTTGCTCCTGCCGAGAAAGTATCCATCATGGCTGATGCAATGCGGCGGCTGCATACGCTTGATCCGGC
TACCTGCCCATTCGACCACCAAGCGAAACATCGCATCGAGCGAGCACGTACTCGGATGGAAGCCGGTCTT
GTCGATCAGGATGATCTGGACGAAGAGCATCAGGGGCTCGCGCCAGCCGAACTGTTCGCCAGGCTCAAGG
CGAGCATGCCCGACGGCGAGGATCTCGTCGTGACCCATGGCGATGCCTGCTTGCCGAATATCATGGTGGA
AAATGGCCGCTTTTCTGGATTCATCGACTGTGGCCGGCTGGGTGTGGCGGACCGCTATCAGGACATAGCG
TTGGCTACCCGTGATATTGCTGAAGAGCTTGGCGGCGAATGGGCTGACCGCTTCCTCGTGCTTTACGGTA
TCGCCGCTCCCGATTCGCAGCGCATCGCCTTCTATCGCCTTCTTGACGAGTTCTTCTGAGCGGGACTCTG
GGGTTCGAAATGACCGACCAAGCGACGCCCAACCTGCCATCACGAGATTTCGATTCCACCGCCGCCTTCT
ATGAAAGGTTGGGCTTCGGAATCGTTTTCCGGGACGCCGGCTGGATGATCCTCCAGCGCGGGGATCTCAT
GCTGGAGTTCTTCGCCCACCCTAGGGGGAGGCTAACTGAAACACGGAAGGAGACAATACCGGAAGGAACC
CGCGCTATGACGGCAATAAAAAGACAGAATAAAACGCACGGTGTTGGGTCGTTTGTTCATAAACGCGGGG
TTCGGTCCCAGGGCTGGCACTCTGTCGATACCCCACCGAGACCCCATTGGGGCCAATACGCCCGCGTTTC
TTCCTTTTCCCCACCCCACCCCCCAAGTTCGGGTGAAGGCCCAGGGCTCGCAGCCAACGTCGGGGCGGCA
GGCCCTGCCATAGCCTCAGGTTACTCATATATACTTTAGATTGATTTAAAACTTCATTTTTAATTTAAAA
GGATCTAGGTGAAGATCCTTTTTGATAATCTCATGACCAAAATCCCTTAACGTGAGTTTTCGTTCCACTG
AGCGTCAGACCCCGTAGAAAAGATCAAAGGATCTTCTTGAGATCCTTTTTTTCTGCGCGTAATCTGCTGC
TTGCAAACAAAAAAACCACCGCTACCAGCGGTGGTTTGTTTGCCGGATCAAGAGCTACCAACTCTTTTTC
CGAAGGTAACTGGCTTCAGCAGAGCGCAGATACCAAATACTGTCCTTCTAGTGTAGCCGTAGTTAGGCCA
CCACTTCAAGAACTCTGTAGCACCGCCTACATACCTCGCTCTGCTAATCCTGTTACCAGTGGCTGCTGCC
AGTGGCGATAAGTCGTGTCTTACCGGGTTGGACTCAAGACGATAGTTACCGGATAAGGCGCAGCGGTCGG
GCTGAACGGGGGGTTCGTGCACACAGCCCAGCTTGGAGCGAACGACCTACACCGAACTGAGATACCTACA
GCGTGAGCTATGAGAAAGCGCCACGCTTCCCGAAGGGAGAAAGGCGGACAGGTATCCGGTAAGCGGCAGG
GTCGGAACAGGAGAGCGCACGAGGGAGCTTCCAGGGGGAAACGCCTGGTATCTTTATAGTCCTGTCGGGT
TTCGCCACCTCTGACTTGAGCGTCGATTTTTGTGATGCTCGTCAGGGGGGCGGAGCCTATGGAAAAACGC
CAGCAACGCGGCCTTTTTACGGTTCCTGGCCTTTTGCTGGCCTTTTGCTCACATGTTCTTTCCTGCGTTA
TCCCCTGATTCTGTGGATAACCGTATTACCGCCATGCAT
Features (pLannotate 1.2.2; 15 found; start..end, strand, type, name):
     61..364     +  enhancer       CMV enhancer: human cytomegalovirus immediate early enhancer
    365..568     +  promoter       CMV promoter: human cytomegalovirus (CMV) immediate early promoter
    591..634     +  misc_feature   MCS (fragment): multiple cloning site
    660..3857    +  CDS            Vcl: VINC_MOUSE - Experimental evidence at protein level: Swiss-Prot protein existence level 1. Actin filament (F-actin)-binding protein involved in cell- matrix adhesion and cell-cell adhesion. Regulates cell-surface E- cadherin expression and potentiates mechanosensing by the E-cadherin complex. May also play important roles in cell morphology and locomotion (By similarity). From Mus musculus (Mouse).
   3870..4586    +  CDS            mECFP: mECFP is a basic (constitutively fluorescent) cyan fluorescent protein published in 2006, derived from Aequorea victoria.
   4606..4689    +  CDS            large T antigen (fragment): large T antigen from SV40 (simian virus 40)
   4712..4833    +  polyA_signal   SV40 poly(A) signal: SV40 polyadenylation signal
   4867..5295    -  rep_origin     f1 ori (sequence partly withheld): f1 bacteriophage origin of replication; arrow indicates direction of (+) strand synthesis
   5322..5426    +  promoter       AmpR promoter: bla
   5428..5785    +  promoter       SV40 promoter: SV40 enhancer and early promoter
   5820..6614    +  CDS            NeoR/KanR: aminoglycoside phosphotransferase from Tn5; aph(3')-II (or nptII); confers resistance to neomycin, kanamycin, and G418 (Geneticin®)
   6635..6787    +  CDS            ble (fragment): BLE_KLEPN - Experimental evidence at protein level: Swiss-Prot protein existence level 1. Binding protein with a strong affinity to the bleomycin family of antibiotics. Binds to CL990; an antimitotic-antibiotic compound. From Klebsiella pneumoniae.
   6846..6893    +  polyA_signal   HSV TK poly(A) signal: herpes simplex virus thymidine kinase polyadenylation signal (Cole and Stacy, 1985)
   6984..7000    -  polyA_signal   bGH poly(A) signal (fragment): bovine growth hormone polyadenylation signal
   7222..7810    +  rep_origin     ori: high-copy-number ColE1/pMB1/pBR322/pUC origin of replication
