[The description below was written by a language model from this plasmid's Addgene catalogue record and pLannotate feature annotations shown in this document.]
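Description:
pmECFPN3/GgVcl 1-1066 (CFP at C term) is a 7,924 bp mammalian expression plasmid built on the pECFP-N3 backbone. It encodes chicken (Gallus gallus) vinculin, residues 1-1066, fused at its C terminus to a monomeric cyan fluorescent protein. The vinculin coding sequence was inserted between the EcoRI and SalI sites of the multiple cloning site, both of which were retained, placing it in frame upstream of the backbone's ECFP. Transcription is driven by the human cytomegalovirus immediate-early enhancer and promoter and terminated by the SV40 polyadenylation signal. According to the depositor, an A206K substitution was introduced into ECFP by site-directed mutagenesis; this change is commonly used to suppress the weak dimerization tendency of Aequorea-derived fluorescent proteins, and the feature table accordingly identifies the tag as mECFP. The automated annotation labels the insert by similarity to mouse vinculin, which reflects homology matching rather than the chicken origin stated in the catalogue entry.

The plasmid is propagated in E. coli through a high-copy ColE1/pUC-type origin and also carries an f1 origin for single-stranded DNA production. A single Tn5 aminoglycoside phosphotransferase gene (NeoR/KanR) provides both selections. A bacterial promoter drives it for kanamycin resistance, and the SV40 enhancer/early promoter, with the HSV TK polyadenylation signal, drives it for G418 selection of stably transfected mammalian cells. The short large T antigen, ble and bGH poly(A) fragments in the annotation appear to be backbone remnants or partial matches rather than functional elements. The associated publication concerns the distribution of activated vinculin in living cells. This suggests use in live-cell fluorescence imaging of vinculin localization, though the record does not spell out the construct's specific role.
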