Addgene plasmid #46280: pmECFPN3/GgVcl 1-1066 (CFP at C term)
Depositing lab: Susan Craig. Depositing organization: Johns Hopkins University and School of Medicine. Publication: Spatial distribution and functional significance of activated vinculin in living cells. Chen H, Cohen DM, Choudhury DM, Kioka N, Craig SW. J Cell Biol. 2005 May 9;169(3):459-70. 10.1083/jcb.200410100 PubMed 15883197.
Backbone
  Vector backbone: pECFP-N3
  Backbone manufacturer: Clonetech
  Backbone size w/o insert (bp): 4700
  Total vector size (bp): 7924
  Vector type: Mammalian Expression
  Selectable markers: Neomycin (select with G418)
Growth in bacteria
  Bacterial resistance: Kanamycin, 50 μg/mL
  Growth temperature: 37°C
  Growth strain: DH5alpha
  Copy number: Unknown
Gene/Insert
  Gene/Insert name: Vcl 1-1066 (alt names: Vinculin; Vcl)
  Species: G. gallus (chicken)
  Entrez Gene: VCL (a.k.a. VINC1)
  Promoter: CMV
  Tag / fusion protein: ECFP (C terminal on backbone)
  Cloning method: Restriction Enzyme; 5′ cloning site EcoRI (not destroyed); 3′ cloning site SalI (not destroyed)
  Sequencing primers: 5′ CMV-F; 3′ EGFP-N
Terms and licenses: Academic/Nonprofit Terms; Industry Terms: Not Available to Industry
Depositor comments: A206K was introduced into pECFP-N3/V1-1066 by QC to generate pmECFP/V1066 (vinculin-monomeric ECFP)
How to cite: pmECFPN3/GgVcl 1-1066 (CFP at C term) was a gift from Susan Craig (Addgene plasmid # 46280 ; http://n2t.net/addgene:46280 ; RRID:Addgene_46280)
