>Addgene plasmid #46280 | pmECFPN3/GgVcl 1-1066 (CFP at C term) | addgene partial sequence | sequence record 66924 | EGFP_N
GCTCCTCGCCCTTGCTCACCATGGTACCGTCGACCTGATACCATGGGGTCTTTCTGACCCAGCGCAGAGT
GAATCCGGCATCTGTTCTTATCTTAATGGATGCTGCTTCAGCTTCTCTCACAGTTTCCTTCACAGACTGC
ATGAGGTTCTGGGCGTTATGAACCAACATCTCAGTTGCCTGTTCTGATTCTTCATCGCTGATGTTAGTCC
TGCCCAGCATGGTAGCTTTCACTGTGGAAAGAATTTTGAGCTGCGTGCTGATGGTTGGGATTCGCTCACA
GACCTGTAAGAGGTTTGTTCTAATGCGTTTATCAGTACATTGCTTGGCCACCTCTTTGGCCAATCGAGTG
ACTTCATCCGATGCCTTAGCAATATCTTTTGCACACTGGATGAGGGCACGCTTGTTTCCGCTGCCTCCTC
GCACCAGGCGTGACATCTCAGCCATGAGCAGCGCCATTCGTTTAGCAGCAGCAATGATGTCGTTACCCTT
GCTAGACCATTTCCGAGCCTCGTCATGCAACTGCCTAGCAGCCATCATCATGGGCTGATTAATAGCTTCT
CCTGCTTTCTGCTCTGGGAACTCCTCATCTTTTTCTTCAGGGGGTGGTGGTCTGGGTGGGGGAACCTCAC
CTTCTGGAAGTGGTGGTTTTGGAGGAGCAAGCTCATCAGTCAGATGGAGATGCTCTAGGTCAGGAGGAGG
AGGGGGAAAGTCTGGCTCCTGAGGCTGAAAGGCTTCTCTGACTTTGGCCACAGCTCCCAGAATCCTGTAT
CCAGAATCCAAGAAACTCTTCTGCAAACCAGGATCAGAGATATTTCCTGCTACAGCTTTAGCATCCA
