>Addgene plasmid #46280 | pmECFPN3/GgVcl 1-1066 (CFP at C term) | addgene partial sequence | sequence record 66925 | SV40pA-R 5'-GAAATTTGTGATGCTATTGC-3'
AGCTGCAATAAACAAGTTAACAACAACAATTGCATTCATTTTATGTTTCAGGTTCAGGGGGAGGTGTGGG
AGGTTTTTTAAAGCAAGTAAAACCTCTACAAATGTGGTATGGCTGATTATGATCTAGAGTCGCGGCCGCT
TTACTTGTACAGCTCGTCCATGCCGAGAGTGATCCCGGCGGCGGTCACGAACTCCAGCAGGACCATGTGA
TCGCGCTTCTCGTTGGGGTCTTTGCTCAGGGCGGACTGGGTGCTCAGGTAGTGGTTGTCGGGCAGCAGCA
CGGGGCCGTCGCCGATGGGGGTGTTCTGCTGGTAGTGGTCGGCGAGCTGCACGCTGCCGTCCTCGATGTT
GTGGCGGATCTTGAAGTTGGCCTTGATGCCGTTCTTCTGCTTGTCGGCGGTGATATAGACGTTGTGGCTG
ATGTAGTTGTACTCCAGCTTGTGCCCCAGGATGTTGCCGTCCTCCTTGAAGTCGATGCCCTTCAGCTCGA
TGCGGTTCACCAGGGTGTCGCCCTCGAACTTCACCTCGGCGCGGGTCTTGTAGTTGCCGTCGTCCTTGAA
GAAGATGGTGCGCTCCTGGACGTAGCCTTCGGGCATGGCGGACTTGAAGAAGTCGTGCTGCTTCATGTGG
TCGGGGTAGCGGCTGAAGCACTGCACGCCCCAGGTCAGGGTGGTCACGAGGGTGGGCCAGGGCACGGGCA
GCTTGCCGGTGGTGCAGATGAACTTCAGGGTCAGCTTGCCGTAGGTGGCATCGCCCTCGCCCTCGCCGGA
CACGCTGAACTTGTGGCCGTTTACGTCGCCGTCCAGCTCGACCAGGATGGGCACCACCCCGGTGAACAGC
TCCTCGCCCTTGCTCACCATGGTACCGTCGAC
